>Addgene plasmid #66043 | DVA_AH | depositor full sequence | sequence record 114271 | DVA_AH sequence 2606 bps
GGAGATGTCTTCTGCACCATATGCGGTGTGAAATACCGCACAGATGCGTAAGGAGAAAATACCGCATCAG
GCGCCATTCGCCATTCAGGCTGCGCAACTGTTGGGAAGGGCGATCGGTGCGGGCCTCTTCGCTATTACGC
CAGCTGGCGAAAGGGGGATGTGCTGCAAGGCGATTAAGTTGGGTAACGCCAGGGTTTTCCCAGTCACGAC
GTTGTAAAACGACGGCCAGTGAATTCGAGCTCGGTACCCGGGGATCCTCTAGAGTCGACCTGCAGGCATG
CAAGCTTGGCGTAATCATGGTCATAGCTGTTTCCTGTGTGAAATTGTTATCCGCTCACAATTCCACACAA
CATACGAGCCGGAAGCATAAAGTGTAAAGCCTGGGGTGCCTAATGAGTGAGCTAACTCACATTAATTGCG
TTGCGCTCACTGCCCGCTTTCCAGTCGGGAAACCTGTCGTGCCAGCTGCATTAATGAATCGGCCAACGCG
CGGGGAAGACGTACTAAGAGACCTACTAGTAGCGGCCGCTGCAGGCTTCCTCGCTCACTGACTCGCTGCG
CTCGGTCGTTCGGCTGCGGCGAGCGGTATCAGCTCACTCAAAGGCGGTAATACGGTTATCCACAGAATCA
GGGGATAACGCAGGAAAGAACATGTGAGCAAAAGGCCAGCAAAAGGCCAGGAACCGTAAAAAGGCCGCGT
TGCTGGCGTTTTTCCACAGGCTCCGCCCCCCTGACGAGCATCACAAAAATCGACGCTCAAGTCAGAGGTG
GCGAAACCCGACAGGACTATAAAGATACCAGGCGTTTCCCCCTGGAAGCTCCCTCGTGCGCTCTCCTGTT
CCGACCCTGCCGCTTACCGGATACCTGTCCGCCTTTCTCCCTTCGGGAAGCGTGGCGCTTTCTCATAGCT
CACGCTGTAGGTATCTCAGTTCGGTGTAGGTCGTTCGCTCCAAGCTGGGCTGTGTGCACGAACCCCCCGT
TCAGCCCGACCGCTGCGCCTTATCCGGTAACTATCGTCTTGAGTCCAACCCGGTAAGACACGACTTATCG
CCACTGGCAGCAGCCACTGGTAACAGGATTAGCAGAGCGAGGTATGTAGGCGGTGCTACAGAGTTCTTGA
AGTGGTGGCCTAACTACGGCTACACTAGAAGAACAGTATTTGGTATCTGCGCTCTGCTGAAGCCAGTTAC
CTTCGGAAAAAGAGTTGGTAGCTCTTGATCCGGCAAACAAACCACCGCTGGTAGCGGTGGTTTTTTTGTT
TGCAAGCAGCAGATTACGCGCAGAAAAAAAGGATCTCAAGAAGATCCTTTGATCTTTTCTACGGGGTCTG
ACGCTCAGTGGAACGAAAACTCACGTTAAGGGATTTTGGTCATGAGATTATCAAAAAGGATCTTCACCTA
GATCCTTTTAAATTAAAAATGAAGTTTTAAATCAATCTAAAGTATATATGAGTAAACTTGGTCTGACAGT
TACCAATGCTTAATCAGTGAGGCACCTATCTCAGCGATCTGTCTATTTCGTTCATCCATAGTTGCCTGAC
TCCCCGTCGTGTAGATAACTACGATACGGGAGGGCTTACCATCTGGCCCCAGTGCTGCAATGATACCGCG
CGACCCACGCTCACCGGCTCCAGATTTATCAGCAATAAACCAGCCAGCCGGAAGGGCCGAGCGCAGAAGT
GGTCCTGCAACTTTATCCGCCTCCATCCAGTCTATTAATTGTTGCCGGGAAGCTAGAGTAAGTAGTTCGC
CAGTTAATAGTTTGCGCAACGTTGTTGCCATTGCTACAGGCATCGTGGTGTCACGCTCGTCGTTTGGTAT
GGCTTCATTCAGCTCCGGTTCCCAACGATCAAGGCGAGTTACATGATCCCCCATGTTGTGCAAAAAAGCG
GTTAGCTCCTTCGGTCCTCCGATCGTTGTCAGAAGTAAGTTGGCCGCAGTGTTATCACTCATGGTTATGG
CAGCACTGCATAATTCTCTTACTGTCATGCCATCCGTAAGATGCTTTTCTGTGACTGGTGAGTACTCAAC
CAAGTCATTCTGAGAATAGTGTATGCGGCGACCGAGTTGCTCTTGCCCGGCGTCAATACGGGATAATACC
GCGCCACATAGCAGAACTTTAAAAGTGCTCATCATTGGAAAACGTTCTTCGGGGCGAAAACTCTCAAGGA
TCTTACCGCTGTTGAGATCCAGTTCGATGTAACCCACTCGTGCACCCAACTGATCTTCAGCATCTTTTAC
TTTCACCAGCGTTTCTGGGTGAGCAAAAACAGGAAGGCAAAATGCCGCAAAAAAGGGAATAAGGGCGACA
CGGAAATGTTGAATACTCATACTCTTCCTTTTTCAATATTATTGAAGCATTTATCAGGGTTATTGTCTCA
TGAGCGGATACATATTTGAATGTATTTAGAAAAATAAACAAATAGGGGTTCCGCGCACATTTCCCCGAAA
AGTGCCACCTGACGTCTAAGAAACCATTATTATCATGACATTAACCTATAAAAATAGGCGTATCACGAGG
CAGAATTTCAGATAAAAAAAATCCTTAGCTTTCGCTAAGGATGATTTCTGGAATTCGCGGCCGCTTCTAG
AGACTAGTGGGTCTCA
Features (pLannotate 1.2.2; 13 found; start..end, strand, type, name):
     13..71      +  misc_feature   bom (fragment): basis of mobility region from pBR322
     77..234     -  CDS            lacZα (fragment): LacZα fragment of β-galactosidase; lacZ fragment
    231..287     +  misc_feature   MCS: pUC18/19 multiple cloning site
    324..340     -  protein_bind   lac operator: The lac repressor binds to the lac operator to inhibit transcription in E. coli. This inhibition can be relieved by adding lactose or isopropyl-β-D-thiogalactopyranoside (IPTG). lac repressor encoded by lacI
    348..378     -  promoter       lac promoter: promoter for the E. coli lac operon
    393..414     -  protein_bind   CAP binding site: CAP binding activates transcription in the presence of cAMP. E. coli catabolite activator protein
    427..496     -  CDS            lacI (fragment): lac repressor; lacI; The lac repressor binds to the lac operator to inhibit transcription in E. coli. This inhibition can be relieved by adding lactose or isopropyl-β-D-thiogalactopyranoside (IPTG).
    514..534     +  misc_feature   BioBrick suffix: universal suffix for all parts
    711..1299    -  rep_origin     ori: high-copy-number ColE1/pMB1/pBR322/pUC origin of replication
   1470..2330    -  CDS            AmpR: β-lactamase; bla; confers resistance to ampicillin, carbenicillin, and related antibiotics
   2331..2435    -  promoter       AmpR promoter: bla
   2525..2568    -  terminator     bacterial terminator: putative bacterial transcription terminator
   2571..2592    +  misc_feature   BioBrick prefix: BioBrick prefix for parts that do not start with "ATG"
