[The description below was written by a language model from this plasmid's Addgene catalogue record and pLannotate feature annotations shown in this document.]
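Description:
DVA_AH is an empty destination vector from the CIDAR MoClo modular cloning system for E. coli synthetic biology. It is a small plasmid (about 2.6 kb) built on the DVA backbone, which the record describes as derived from the BioBrick vector pSB1A2 with an illegal restriction site repaired. Remnants of that ancestry are visible in the annotated BioBrick prefix and suffix that flank the cloning region. The plasmid replicates in E. coli from a ColE1/pMB1-type origin, annotated as high copy, although the catalogue lists copy number as unknown. Selection is by ampicillin through a β-lactamase gene driven by its native bla promoter. A putative bacterial terminator lies next to the prefix.

The vector carries no insert. Its cloning site is instead occupied by a LacZα dropout cassette, denoted [A:LacZa:H] in the record. This cassette consists of a lac promoter with its CAP binding site and lac operator, a pUC-type multiple cloning site and the lacZα fragment. Short pieces annotated as lacI and the pBR322 bom region appear to be carried along with it. In MoClo assembly the letters A and H name the fusion sites (the overhangs left by Type IIS digestion) on either side of the cassette. Incoming parts or transcription units whose ends match A and H replace lacZα in a one-pot Golden Gate reaction. The feature table does not annotate the Type IIS enzyme sites or the fusion sites themselves. Because lacZα supports α-complementation in a suitable host strain, colonies carrying the unmodified vector turn blue on chromogenic substrate, while correct assemblies are white. DVA_AH is one of a set of destination vectors that differ in their fusion-site pairs and are used for combinatorial, hierarchical assembly of genetic devices.
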