Addgene plasmid #66043: DVA_AH
Purpose: (Empty Backbone) MoClo Destination Vector: (based on pSB1A2 with fixed illegal site) [A:LacZa:H]
Depositing lab: Douglas Densmore. Depositing organization: Boston University Main Campus. Publication: CIDAR MoClo: Improved MoClo Assembly Standard and New E. coli Part Library Enable Rapid Combinatorial Design for Synthetic and Traditional Biology. Iverson SV, Haddock TL, Beal J, Densmore DM. ACS Synth Biol. 2016 Jan 15;5(1):99-103. doi: 10.1021/acssynbio.5b00124. Epub 2015 Nov 4. PubMed 26479688.
Backbone
  Vector backbone: DVA
  Vector type: Synthetic Biology ; Destination Vector
Growth in bacteria
  Bacterial resistance: Ampicillin, 100 μg/mL
  Growth temperature: 37°C
  Growth strain: DH5alpha
  Copy number: Unknown
Gene/Insert
  Gene/Insert name: None
  Species: Synthetic
  Cloning method: Unknown
Terms and licenses: Academic/Nonprofit Terms; Industry Terms: Not Available to Industry
How to cite: DVA_AH was a gift from Douglas Densmore (Addgene plasmid # 66043 ; http://n2t.net/addgene:66043 ; RRID:Addgene_66043)
