>Addgene plasmid #66043 | DVA_AH | addgene partial sequence | sequence record 114270 | MoCloR 5'-gccacctgacgtctaagaaacc-3'
ATAGGCGTATCACGAGGCAGAATTTCAGATAAAAAAAATCCTTAGCTTTCGCTAAGGATGATTTCTGGAA
TTCGCGGCCGCTTCTAGAGACTAGTGGGTCTCAGGAGATGTCTTCTGCACCATATGCGGTGTGAAATACC
GCACAGATGCGTAAGGAGAAAATACCGCATCAGGCGCCATTCGCCATTCAGGCTGCGCAACTGTTGGGAA
GGGCGATCGGTGCGGGCCTCTTCGCTATTACGCCAGCTGGCGAAAGGGGGATGTGCTGCAAGGCGATTAA
GTTGGGTAACGCCAGGGTTTTCCCAGTCACGACGTTGTAAAACGACGGCCAGTGAATTCGAGCTCGGTAC
CCGGGGATCCTCTAGAGTCGACCTGCAGGCATGCAAGCTTGGCGTAATCATGGTCATAGCTGTTTCCTGT
GTGAAATTGTTATCCGCTCACAATTCCACACAACATACGAGCCGGAAGCATAAAGTGTAAAGCCTGGGGT
GCCTAATGAGTGAGCTAACTCACATTAATTGCGTTGCGCTCACTGCCCGCTTTCCAGTCGGGAAACCTGT
CGTGCCAGCTGCATTAATGAATCGGCCAACGCGCGGGGAAGACGTACTAAGAGACCTACTAGTAGCGGCC
GCTGCAGGCTTCCTCGCTCACTGACTCGCTGCGCTCGGTCGTTCGGCTGCGGCGAGCGGTATCAGCTCAC
TCAAAGGCGGTAATACGGTTATCCACAGAATCAGG
